Addgene plasmid #123533: pMK-rps2 5'UTR mAAGA
Purpose: MoChlo kit
Depositing lab: Scott Lenaghan & C. Neal Stewart. Depositing organization: University of Tennessee Institute of Agriculture. Publication: MoChlo: A versatile modular cloning toolbox for chloroplast biotechnology. Occhialini A, Piatek A, Pfotenhauer AC, Frazier TP, Stewart CN, Lenaghan S. Plant Physiol. 2019 Jan 24. pii: pp.18.01220. doi: 10.1104/pp.18.01220. PubMed 30679266.
Backbone
  Vector backbone: pMK-RQ
  Vector type: Synthetic Biology
Growth in bacteria
  Bacterial resistance: Kanamycin, 50 μg/mL
  Growth temperature: 37°C
  Growth strain: Top10
  Copy number: High Copy
Gene/Insert
  Gene/Insert name: rps2 5'UTR mAAGA
  Cloning method: Restriction Enzyme; 5′ cloning site Unknown (unknown if destroyed)
Terms and licenses: Academic/Nonprofit Terms; Industry Terms: Not Available to Industry
Depositor comments: All inserts have been produced by gene synthesis and cloned in the indicated backbone vector. The insert is a chloroplast 5'UTR fusion designed for Golden-Gate cloning. The Original Material was developed in the performance of research that was funded by Grant Nos. ARPA-E: DE-AR000660 & DARPA: D17AC00016.
How to cite: pMK-rps2 5'UTR mAAGA was a gift from Scott Lenaghan & C. Neal Stewart (Addgene plasmid # 123533 ; http://n2t.net/addgene:123533 ; RRID:Addgene_123533)
