[The description below was written by a language model from this plasmid's Addgene catalogue record and pLannotate feature annotations shown in this document.]
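Description:
pMK-rps2 5'UTR mAAGA is a small (about 2.4 kb) part-donor plasmid from the MoChlo kit, a modular cloning toolbox for chloroplast biotechnology. It is built on pMK-RQ, a gene-synthesis cloning backbone, and is categorised as a synthetic biology vector. The plasmid is maintained in E. coli through a high-copy ColE1/pUC-type origin and is selected with kanamycin. Resistance comes from an aminoglycoside phosphotransferase (NeoR/KanR) coding sequence that the annotation places directly downstream of an AmpR (bla) promoter.

The payload is a synthesised chloroplast 5' untranslated region derived from rps2, described by the depositor as a 5'UTR fusion designed for Golden Gate cloning. The record does not state the source species, what the UTR is fused to, the Type IIS enzyme used, or what "mAAGA" means, although it may refer to a four-base assembly overhang. The insert itself is not annotated in the feature table. It presumably lies in the short interval after the T7 promoter, where the software reports only very short fragment matches (incC, URA3 promoter, lacI, RSF ori) that are most likely chance similarities rather than functional elements. Partial M13 ori and lacZα sequences appear to be backbone remnants.

In a chloroplast expression unit, a 5'UTR part sits between a promoter and a coding sequence, influencing transcript stability and translation initiation in the plastid. This plasmid therefore serves as a storage and donor vector from which the rps2 5'UTR module can be released and combined with other MoChlo parts when building chloroplast transformation constructs. It has no expression function of its own.
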