Features (pLannotate 1.2.2; 10 found; start..end, strand, type, name):
      3..134     -  rep_origin     M13 ori (fragment): M13 bacteriophage origin of replication; arrow indicates direction of (+) strand synthesis
    155..311     -  CDS            lacZα (fragment): LacZα fragment of β-galactosidase; lacZ fragment
    320..338     +  promoter       T7 promoter: promoter for bacteriophage T7 RNA polymerase
    382..397     +  misc_feature   incC (fragment): incC; incompatibility region of the bacterial F plasmid
    396..414     -  promoter       URA3 promoter (fragment): S. cerevisiae URA3
    474..521     -  CDS            lacI (fragment): lac repressor; lacI; The lac repressor binds to the lac operator to inhibit transcription in E. coli. This inhibition can be relieved by adding lactose or isopropyl-β-D-thiogalactopyranoside (IPTG).
    558..598     -  rep_origin     RSF ori (fragment): Plasmids containing the RSF 1030 origin of replication can be propagated in E. coli cells that contain additional plasmids with compatible origins.
    676..1264    -  rep_origin     ori: high-copy-number ColE1/pMB1/pBR322/pUC origin of replication
   1438..2232    -  CDS            NeoR/KanR: aminoglycoside phosphotransferase confers resistance to neomycin, kanamycin, and G418 (Geneticin®)
   2233..2337    -  promoter       AmpR promoter: bla
>Addgene plasmid #123533 | pMK-rps2 5'UTR mAAGA | addgene full sequence | sequence record 247922 | Addgene NGS Result
CTAAATTGTAAGCGTTAATATTTTGTTAAAATTCGCGTTAAATTTTTGTTAAATCAGCTCATTTTTTAAC
CAATAGGCCGAAATCGGCAAAATCCCTTATAAATCAAAAGAATAGACCGAGATAGGGTTGAGTGGCCGCT
ACAGGGCGCTCCCATTCGCCATTCAGGCTGCGCAACTGTTGGGAAGGGCGTTTCGGTGCGGGCCTCTTCG
CTATTACGCCAGCTGGCGAAAGGGGGATGTGCTGCAAGGCGATTAAGTTGGGTAACGCCAGGGTTTTCCC
AGTCACGACGTTGTAAAACGACGGCCAGTGAGCGCGACGTAATACGACTCACTATAGGGCGAATTGAAGG
AAGGCCGTCAAGGCCGCATCAACGAGCTCGGTCTCATACTTTTTGAAAAAGAATAAAAAAAAAAGGGGGG
GTGTAAGAAGAAAATGTGAGACCGGTACCCTCTGGGCCTCATGGGCCTTCCTTTCACTGCCCGCTTTCCA
GTCGGGAAACCTGTCGTGCCAGCTGCATTAACATGGTCATAGCTGTTTCCTTGCGTATTGGGCGCTCTCC
GCTTCCTCGCTCACTGACTCGCTGCGCTCGGTCGTTCGGGTAAAGCCTGGGGTGCCTAATGAGCAAAAGG
CCAGCAAAAGGCCAGGAACCGTAAAAAGGCCGCGTTGCTGGCGTTTTTCCATAGGCTCCGCCCCCCTGAC
GAGCATCACAAAAATCGACGCTCAAGTCAGAGGTGGCGAAACCCGACAGGACTATAAAGATACCAGGCGT
TTCCCCCTGGAAGCTCCCTCGTGCGCTCTCCTGTTCCGACCCTGCCGCTTACCGGATACCTGTCCGCCTT
TCTCCCTTCGGGAAGCGTGGCGCTTTCTCATAGCTCACGCTGTAGGTATCTCAGTTCGGTGTAGGTCGTT
CGCTCCAAGCTGGGCTGTGTGCACGAACCCCCCGTTCAGCCCGACCGCTGCGCCTTATCCGGTAACTATC
GTCTTGAGTCCAACCCGGTAAGACACGACTTATCGCCACTGGCAGCAGCCACTGGTAACAGGATTAGCAG
AGCGAGGTATGTAGGCGGTGCTACAGAGTTCTTGAAGTGGTGGCCTAACTACGGCTACACTAGAAGAACA
GTATTTGGTATCTGCGCTCTGCTGAAGCCAGTTACCTTCGGAAAAAGAGTTGGTAGCTCTTGATCCGGCA
AACAAACCACCGCTGGTAGCGGTGGTTTTTTTGTTTGCAAGCAGCAGATTACGCGCAGAAAAAAAGGATC
TCAAGAAGATCCTTTGATCTTTTCTACGGGGTCTGACGCTCAGTGGAACGAAAACTCACGTTAAGGGATT
TTGGTCATGAGATTATCAAAAAGGATCTTCACCTAGATCCTTTTAAATTAAAAATGAAGTTTTAAATCAA
TCTAAAGTATATATGAGTAAACTTGGTCTGACAGTTATTAGAAAAATTCATCCAGCAGACGATAAAACGC
AATACGCTGGCTATCCGGTGCCGCAATGCCATACAGCACCAGAAAACGATCCGCCCATTCGCCGCCCAGT
TCTTCCGCAATATCACGGGTGGCCAGCGCAATATCCTGATAACGATCCGCCACGCCCAGACGGCCGCAAT
CAATAAAGCCGCTAAAACGGCCATTTTCCACCATAATGTTCGGCAGGCACGCATCACCATGGGTCACCAC
CAGATCTTCGCCATCCGGCATGCTCGCTTTCAGACGCGCAAACAGCTCTGCCGGTGCCAGGCCCTGATGT
TCTTCATCCAGATCATCCTGATCCACCAGGCCCGCTTCCATACGGGTACGCGCACGTTCAATACGATGTT
TCGCCTGATGATCAAACGGACAGGTCGCCGGGTCCAGGGTATGCAGACGACGCATGGCATCCGCCATAAT
GCTCACTTTTTCTGCCGGCGCCAGATGGCTAGACAGCAGATCCTGACCCGGCACTTCGCCCAGCAGCAGC
CAATCACGGCCCGCTTCGGTCACCACATCCAGCACCGCCGCACACGGAACACCGGTGGTGGCCAGCCAGC
TCAGACGCGCCGCTTCATCCTGCAGCTCGTTCAGCGCACCGCTCAGATCGGTTTTCACAAACAGCACCGG
ACGACCCTGCGCGCTCAGACGAAACACCGCCGCATCAGAGCAGCCAATGGTCTGCTGCGCCCAATCATAG
CCAAACAGACGTTCCACCCACGCTGCCGGGCTACCCGCATGCAGGCCATCCTGTTCAATCATACTCTTCC
TTTTTCAATATTATTGAAGCATTTATCAGGGTTATTGTCTCATGAGCGGATACATATTTGAATGTATTTA
GAAAAATAAACAAATAGGGGTTCCGCGCACATTTCCCCGAAAAGTGCCAC
