>Addgene plasmid #123533 | pMK-rps2 5'UTR mAAGA | depositor partial sequence | sequence record 235689 | rps2 5'UTR mAAGA
TTTTGAAAAAGAATAAAAAAAAAAGGGGGGGTGTAAGAAGAA
